>Addgene plasmid #24416 | pEnt R3L2 TetO(fl)-2 | depositor full sequence | sequence record 11413 | Author sequence
CTTTCCTGCGTTATCCCCTGATTCTGTGGATAACCGTATTACCGCTAGCATGGATCTCGGGGACGTCTAA
CTACTAAGCGAGAGTAGGGAACTGCCAGGCATCAAATAAAACGAAAGGCTCAGTCGGAAGACTGGGCCTT
TCGTTTTATCTGTTGTTTGTCGGTGAACGCTCTCCTGAGTAGGACAAATCCGCCGGGAGCGGATTTGAAC
GTTGTGAAGCAACGGCCCGGAGGGTGGCGGGCAGGACGCCCGCCATAAACTGCCAGGCATCAAACTAAGC
AGAAGGCCATCCTGACGGATGGCCTTTTTGCGTTTCTACAAACTCTTCCTGTTAGTTAGTTACTTAAGAT
CTCCATAGTGACTGGATATGTTGTGTTTTACAGTATTATGTAGTCTGTTTTTTATGCAAAATCTAATTTA
ATATATTGATATTTATATCATTTTACGTTTCTCGTTCAACTTTATTATACATAGTTGCTTAAGATCTCTG
AATGCGGCCGCTTCACACAAAAAACCAACACACAGATGTAATGAAAATAAAGATATTTTATTGCGGCCAT
CGTGATGGCAGGTTGGGCGTCGCTTGGTCGGTCATTTCGAACCCCAGAGTCCCGCCTGCAGGCCGGCCTA
GTGCAGGGCGTCGACGAATTCTTTGCCAAAATGATGAGACAGCACAACAACCAGCACGTTGCCCAGGAGC
TGTAGGAAAGAGAAGAAGGCATGAACATGGTTAGCAGAGGGGCCCGGTTTGGACTCAGAGTATTTTATCC
TCATCTCAAACAGTGTATATCATTGTAACCATAAAGAGAAAGGCAGGATGATGACCAGGGTGTAGTTGTT
TCTACCAATAAGAATATTTCCACGCCAGCCAGAATTTATATGCAGAAATATTCTACCTTATCATTTAATT
ATAACAATTGTTCTCTAAAACTGTGCTGAAGTACAATATAATATACCCTGATTGCCTTGAAAAAAAAGTG
ATTAGAGAAAGTACTTACAATCTGACAAATAAACAAAAGTGAATTTAAAAATTCGTTACAAATGCAAGCT
AAAGTTTAACGAAAAAGTTACAGAAAATGAAAAGAAAATAAGAGGAGACAATGGTTGTCAACAGAGTAGA
AAGTGAAAGAAACAAAATTATCATGAGGGTCCATGGTGATACAAGGGACATCTTCCCATTCTAAACAACA
CCCTGAAAACTTTGCCCCCTCCATATAACATGAATTTTACAATAGCGAAAAAGAAAGAACAATCAAGGGT
CCCCAAACTCACCCTGAAGTTCTCAGGATCCCCGGGTACCGAGCTCGAATTCGGGGCCGCGGAGGCTGGA
TCGGTCCCGGTGTCTTCTATGGAGGTCAAAACAGCGTGGATGGCGTCTCCAGGCGATCTGACGGTTCACT
AAACGAGCTCTGCTTATATAGGCCTCCCACCGTACACGCCTACCTCGACCCGGGTACCGAGCTCGACTTT
CACTTTTCTCTATCACTGATAGGGAGTGGTAAACTCGACTTTCACTTTTCTCTATCACTGATAGGGAGTG
GTAAACTCGACTTTCACTTTTCTCTATCACTGATAGGGAGTGGTAAACTCGACTTTCACTTTTCTCTATC
ACTGATAGGGAGTGGTAAACTCGACTTTCACTTTTCTCTATCACTGATAGGGAGTGGTAAACTCGACTTT
CACTTTTCTCTATCACTGATAGGGAGTGGTAAACTCGACTTTCACTTTTCTCTATCACTGATAGGGAGTG
GTAAACTCGATAACCTCAGGAAACAGGGTACCAGTGAAAGTCTGCAATGAATTCGAGTTGGCGCGCCTGT
CATTCTAAATCTCTCTTTCAGCCTAAAGCTTTTTCCCCGTATCCCCCCAGGTGTCTGCAGGCTCAAAGAG
CAGCGAGAAGCGTTCAGAGGAAAGCGATCCCGTGCCACCTTCCCCGTGCCCGGGCTGTCCCCGCACGCTG
CCGGCTCGGGGATGCGGGGGGAGCGCCGGACCGGAGCGGAGCCCCGGGCGGCTCGCTGCTGCCCCCTAGC
GGGGGAGGGACGTAATTACATCCCTGGGGGCTTTGGGAGGGGGCTGTCCCCGTGAGCTCCCAGGCGCGCC
TGTCATTCTAAATCTCTCTTTCAGCCTAAAGCTTTTTCCCCGTATCCCCCCAGGTGTCTGCAGGCTCAAA
GAGCAGCGAGAAGCGTTCAGAGGAAAGCGATCCCGTGCCACCTTCCCCGTGCCCGGGCTGTCCCCGCACG
CTGCCGGCTCGGGGATGCGGGGGGAGCGCCGGACCGGAGCGGAGCCCCGGGCGGCTCGCTGCTGCCCCCT
AGCGGGGGAGGGACGTAATTACATCCCTGGGGGCTTTGGGGGGGGGCTGTCCCCGTGAGCTCCCAGGCGC
GCCAACTCGGTACCCGGGGATCCACATATGATAACTTCGTATAGCATACATTATACGAAGTTATGTTTAA
ACTCGAGATATCTAGACCCAGCTTTCTTGTACAAAGTTGGCATTATAAGAAAGCATTGCTTATCAATTTG
TTGCAACGAACAGGTCACTATCAGTCAAAATAAAATCATTATTTGCCATCCAGCTGCAGCTCTGGCCCGT
GTCTCAAAATCTCTGATGTTACATTGCACAAGATAAAAATATATCATCATGAACAATAAAACTGTCTGCT
TACATAAACAGTAATACAAGGGGTGTTATGAGCCATATTCAACGGGAAACGTCGAGGCCGCGATTAAATT
CCAACATGGATGCTGATTTATATGGGTATAAATGGGCTCGCGATAATGTCGGGCAATCAGGTGCGACAAT
CTATCGCTTGTATGGGAAGCCCGATGCGCCAGAGTTGTTTCTGAAACATGGCAAAGGTAGCGTTGCCAAT
GATGTTACAGATGAGATGGTCAGACTAAACTGGCTGACGGAATTTATGCCTCTTCCGACCATCAAGCATT
TTATCCGTACTCCTGATGATGCATGGTTACTCACCACTGCGATCCCCGGAAAAACAGCATTCCAGGTATT
AGAAGAATATCCTGATTCAGGTGAAAATATTGTTGATGCGCTGGCAGTGTTCCTGCGCCGGTTGCATTCG
ATTCCTGTTTGTAATTGTCCTTTTAACAGCGATCGCGTATTTCGTCTCGCTCAGGCGCAATCACGAATGA
ATAACGGTTTGGTTGATGCGAGTGATTTTGATGACGAGCGTAATGGCTGGCCTGTTGAACAAGTCTGGAA
AGAAATGCATAAACTTTTGCCATTCTCACCGGATTCAGTCGTCACTCATGGTGATTTCTCACTTGATAAC
CTTATTTTTGACGAGGGGAAATTAATAGGTTGTATTGATGTTGGACGAGTCGGAATCGCAGACCGATACC
AGGATCTTGCCATCCTATGGAACTGCCTCGGTGAGTTTTCTCCTTCATTACAGAAACGGCTTTTTCAAAA
ATATGGTATTGATAATCCTGATATGAATAAATTGCAGTTTCATTTGATGCTCGATGAGTTTTTCTAATCA
GAATTGGTTAATTGGTTGTAACATTATTCAGATTGGGCCCCGTTCCACTGAGCGTCAGACCCCGTAGAAA
AGATCAAAGGATCTTCTTGAGATCCTTTTTTTCTGCGCGTAATCTGCTGCTTGCAAACAAAAAAACCACC
GCTACCAGCGGTGGTTTGTTTGCCGGATCAAGAGCTACCAACTCTTTTTCCGAAGGTAACTGGCTTCAGC
AGAGCGCAGATACCAAATACTGTTCTTCTAGTGTAGCCGTAGTTAGGCCACCACTTCAAGAACTCTGTAG
CACCGCCTACATACCTCGCTCTGCTAATCCTGTTACCAGTGGCTGCTGCCAGTGGCGATAAGTCGTGTCT
TACCGGGTTGGACTCAAGACGATAGTTACCGGATAAGGCGCAGCGGTCGGGCTGAACGGGGGGTTCGTGC
ACACAGCCCAGCTTGGAGCGAACGACCTACACCGAACTGAGATACCTACAGCGTGAGCTATGAGAAAGCG
CCACGCTTCCCGAAGGGAGAAAGGCGGACAGGTATCCGGTAAGCGGCAGGGTCGGAACAGGAGAGCGCAC
GAGGGAGCTTCCAGGGGGAAACGCCTGGTATCTTTATAGTCCTGTCGGGTTTCGCCACCTCTGACTTGAG
CGTCGATTTTTGTGATGCTCGTCAGGGGGGCGGAGCCTATGGAAAAACGCCAGCAACGCGGCCTTTTTAC
GGTTCCTGGCCTTTTGCTGGCCTTTTGCTCACATGTT
Features (pLannotate 1.2.2; 16 found; start..end, strand, type, name):
      1..46      +  rep_origin     RSF ori (fragment): Plasmids containing the RSF 1030 origin of replication can be propagated in E. coli cells that contain additional plasmids with compatible origins.
    106..149     -  terminator     rrnB T1 terminator: Escherichia coli rrnB; transcription terminator T1 from the E. coli rrnB gene
    281..308     +  terminator     rrnB T2 terminator: transcription terminator T2 from the E. coli rrnB gene
    354..477     -  protein_bind   attR3: mutant version of attR; recombination site for the Gateway® LR reaction LR Clonase™
    504..552     -  polyA_signal   poly(A) signal: synthetic polyadenylation signal
    646..702     -  CDS            HBB (fragment): HBB_LEPEU - Experimental evidence at protein level: Swiss-Prot protein existence level 1. Involved in oxygen transport from the lung to the various peripheral tissues. From Lepus europaeus (European hare).
    700..1272    -  intron         β-globin intron: intron from rabbit β-globin gene
   1285..1312    -  misc_feature   MCS (fragment): pUC18/19 multiple cloning site
   1406..1444    -  promoter       minimal CMV promoter: human cytomegalovirus (CMV) immediate early promoter
   1449..1466    -  misc_feature   MCS (fragment): pUC18/19 multiple cloning site
   1477..1747    -  protein_bind   tetracycline response element: contains seven copies of the tetracycline operator tetO tetracycline repressor TetR
   2386..2403    +  misc_feature   MCS (fragment): pUC18/19 multiple cloning site
   2411..2444    +  protein_bind   loxP: Cre-mediated recombination occurs in the 8-bp core sequence (GCATACAT). Cre recombinase
   2466..2565    -  protein_bind   attL2: mutant version of attL; recombination site for the Gateway® LR reaction LR Clonase™
   2688..3497    +  CDS            KanR: aminoglycoside phosphotransferase; aph(3')-Ia; confers resistance to kanamycin in bacteria or G418 (Geneticin®) in eukaryotes
   3587..4175    +  rep_origin     ori: high-copy-number ColE1/pMB1/pBR322/pUC origin of replication
