[The description below was written by a language model from this plasmid's Addgene catalogue record and pLannotate feature annotations shown in this document.]
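Description:
pEnt R3L2 TetO(fl)-2 is an empty Gateway entry vector derived from Invitrogen's pENTR2B, intended as one module in a multi-fragment (MultiSite-type) LR recombination scheme. It is propagated in E. coli using a high-copy ColE1/pUC-type origin and selected with kanamycin through an aminoglycoside phosphotransferase gene. The rrnB T1 and T2 terminators inherited from the backbone sit upstream of the recombination cassette and shield it from read-through plasmid transcription. According to the depositor, the original attL1 site and ccdB gene were removed and replaced with an attR3 site plus a polylinker. The cassette is therefore bounded by attR3 and attL2, which allows it to be joined to a partner entry clone carrying a compatible L3 site.

Between the att sites, and placed in reverse orientation, lies a tetracycline-inducible expression unit. It consists of a full-length tetracycline response element with seven tetO repeats fused to a minimal CMV promoter, followed by a rabbit β-globin intron (with a short flanking globin exon fragment) and a polyadenylation signal. No gene is present. The depositor notes that SbfI, FseI, AvrII and SalI sites can be used to insert a gene of interest under TetO control. An insulator element described as the CBG core insulator was cloned next to the cassette; it is not annotated in the feature table, but probably falls within the unannotated stretch between the TRE and the loxP site. The single loxP site near attL2 is designed to pair with a loxP in the companion entry vector, so that Cre can excise the whole assembled construct after targeting. The associated publication concerns a single-construct tetracycline-inducible expression system for embryonic stem cells and mice.
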