Addgene plasmid #24416: pEnt R3L2 TetO(fl)-2
Purpose: (Empty Backbone)
Depositing lab: Edward Hsiao. Depositing organization: J. David Gladstone Institutes. Publication: Constitutive Gs activation using a single-construct tetracycline-inducible expression system in embryonic stem cells and mice. Hsiao EC, Nguyen TD, Ng JK, Scott MJ, Chang WC, Zahed H, Conklin BR. Stem Cell Res Ther. 2011 Mar 4. 2(2):11. 10.1186/scrt52 PubMed 21375737.
Backbone
  Vector backbone: pENTR2B
  Backbone manufacturer: Invitrogen
  Backbone size (bp): 2700
  Vector type: Entry Vector
Growth in bacteria
  Bacterial resistance: Kanamycin, 50 μg/mL
  Growth temperature: 37°C
  Growth strain: DH5alpha
  Copy number: Unknown
Gene/Insert
  Gene/Insert name: None
  Cloning method: Restriction Enzyme
  Sequencing primers: 5′ pENTR-F
Terms and licenses: Academic/Nonprofit Terms; Industry Terms: Not Available to Industry
Depositor comments: Contains Gateway R3L2 sites. Full length (7 repeat) TetO. SbfI, FseI, AvrII, and SalI sites can be used to insert gene of interest, driven by TetO. Contains insulator sequence Plasmid was constructed as follows: The pEntr2B entry vector was digested with AflII and XhoI to remove the attL1 and ccdb genes. Oligos containing the attR3 site flanked by AflII on the 5' end and a polylinker (NotI-PacI-Bsu36I-NdeI-XhoI) on the 3' end were ligated to generate the empty pEntR3L2-MCS intermediate (Addgene plasmid # 26799). Using PCR cloning, the TetO-beta globin intron sequence from pTetO (pUHD10.3) was cloned into the NotI/PacI sites in the reverse orientation, and a 3' SbfI site was introduced. The pA sequence from pDest27 was then cloned into the NotI/SbfI sites, again in reverse orientation. A LoxP site was introduced into the NdeI/XhoI sites, allowing full excision of the targeted construct when used together with the LoxP site in the pEntl1L3 vector. The CBG core insulator was then cloned into the Bsu36I/NdeI sites to generate the starting entry vector pEntR3L2 TetO(fl)-2.
How to cite: pEnt R3L2 TetO(fl)-2 was a gift from Edward Hsiao (Addgene plasmid # 24416 ; http://n2t.net/addgene:24416 ; RRID:Addgene_24416)
