>Addgene plasmid #24416 | pEnt R3L2 TetO(fl)-2 | addgene partial sequence | sequence record 30174 | 24416 with TRE-R (5' GGTACCGAGCTCGACTTTCA 3')
CTCGACTTTCACTTTTCTCTATCACTGATAGGGAGTGGTAAACTCGACTTTCACTTTTCTCTATCACTGA
TAGGGAGTGGTAAACTCGACTTTCACTTTTCTCTATCACTGATAGGGAGTGGTAAACTCGACTTTCACTT
TTCTCTATCACTGATAGGGAGTGGTAAACTCGACTTTCACTTTTCTCTATCACTGATAGGGAGTGGTAAA
CTCGACTTTCACTTTTCTCTATCACTGATAGGGAGTGGTAAACTCGATAACCTCAGGAAACAGGGTACCA
GTGAAAGTCTGCAATGAATTCGAGTTGGCGCGCCTGTCATTCTAAATCTCTCTTTCAGCCTAAAGCTTTT
TCCCCGTATCCCCCCAGGTGTCTGCAGGCTCAAAGAGCAGCGAGAAGCGTTCAGAGGAAAGCGATCCCGT
GCCACCTTCCCCGTGCCCGGGCTGTCCCCGCACGCTGCCGGCTCGGGGATGCGGGGGGAGCGCCGGACCG
GAGCGGAGCCCCGGGCGGCTCGCTGCTGCCCCCTAGCGGGGGAGGGACGTAATTACATCCCTGGGGGCTT
TGGGAGGGGGCTGTCCCCGTGAGCTCCCAGGCGCGCCTGTCATTCTAAATCTCTCTTTCAGCCTAAAGCT
TTTTCCCCGTATCCCCCCAGGTGTCTGCAGGCTCAAAGAGCAGCGAGAAGCGTTCAGAGGAAAGCGATCC
CGTGCCACCTTCCCCGTGCCCGGGCTGTCCCCGCACGCTGCCGGCTCGGGGATGCGGGGGGAGCGCCGGA
CCGGAGCGGAGCCCCGGGCGGCTCGCTGCTGCCCCCTAGCGGGGGAGGGACGTAATTACATCCCTGGGGG
CTTTGGGGGGGGGCTGTCCCCGTGAGCTCCC
