>Addgene plasmid #24416 | pEnt R3L2 TetO(fl)-2 | addgene partial sequence | sequence record 30175 | 24416 with pENTR-F
GACTGGATATGTTGTGTTTTACAGTATTATGTAGTCTGTTTTTTATGCAAAATCTAATTTAATATATTGA
TATTTATATCATTTTACGTTTCTCGTTCAACTTTATTATACATAGTTGCTTAAGATCTCTGAATGCGGCC
GCTTCACACAAAAAACCAACACACAGATGTAATGAAAATAAAGATATTTTATTGCGGCCATCGTGATGGC
AGGTTGGGCGTCGCTTGGTCGGTCATTTCGAACCCCAGAGTCCCGCCTGCAGGCCGGCCTAGTGCAGGGC
GTCGACGAATTCTTTGCCAAAATGATGAGACAGCACAACAACCAGCACGTTGCCCAGGAGCTGTAGGAAA
GAGAAGAAGGCATGAACATGGTTAGCAGAGGGGCCCGGTTTGGACTCAGAGTATTTTATCCTCATCTCAA
ACAGTGTATATCATTGTAACCATAAAGAGAAAGGCAGGATGATGACCAGGGTGTAGTTGTTTCTACCAAT
AAGAATATTTCCACGCCAGCCAGAATTTATATGCAGAAATATTCTACCTTATCATTTAATTATAACAATT
GTTCTCTAAAACTGTGCTGAAGTACAATATAATATACCCTGATTGCCTTGAAAAAAAAGTGATTAGAGAA
AGTACTTACAATCTGA
